>Addgene plasmid #111851 | pDNA2.0 6H-TEV-KRAS G13D | addgene full sequence | sequence record 213465 | Addgene NGS Result
CAAAATCCCTTAACGTGAGTTACGCGCGCGTCGTTCCACTGAGCGTCAGACCCCGTAGAAAAGATCAAAG
GATCTTCTTGAGATCCTTTTTTTCTGCGCGTAATCTGCTGCTTGCAAACAAAAAAACCACCGCTACCAGC
GGTGGTTTGTTTGCCGGATCAAGAGCTACCAACTCTTTTTCCGAAGGTAACTGGCTTCAGCAGAGCGCAG
ATACCAAATACTGTTCTTCTAGTGTAGCCGTAGTTAGCCCACCACTTCAAGAACTCTGTAGCACCGCCTA
CATACCTCGCTCTGCTAATCCTGTTACCAGTGGCTGCTGCCAGTGGCGATAAGTCGTGTCTTACCGGGTT
GGACTCAAGACGATAGTTACCGGATAAGGCGCAGCGGTCGGGCTGAACGGGGGGTTCGTGCACACAGCCC
AGCTTGGAGCGAACGACCTACACCGAACTGAGATACCTACAGCGTGAGCTATGAGAAAGCGCCACGCTTC
CCGAAGGGAGAAAGGCGGACAGGTATCCGGTAAGCGGCAGGGTCGGAACAGGAGAGCGCACGAGGGAGCT
TCCAGGGGGAAACGCCTGGTATCTTTATAGTCCTGTCGGGTTTCGCCACCTCTGACTTGAGCGTCGATTT
TTGTGATGCTCGTCAGGGGGGCGGAGCCTATGGAAAAACGCCAGCAACGCGGCCTTTTTACGGTTCCTGG
CCTTTTGCTGGCCTTTTGCTCACATGTTCTTTCCTGCGTTATCCCCTGATTCTGTGGATAACCGTATTAC
CGCCTTTGAGTGAGCTGATACCGCTCGCCGCAGCCGAACGACCGAGCGCAGCGAGTCAGTGAGCGAGGAA
GCGGAAGGCGAGAGTAGGGAACTGCCAGGCATCAAACTAAGCAGAAGGCCCCTGACGGATGGCCTTTTTG
CGTTTCTACAAACTCTTTCTGTGTTGTAAAACGACGGCCAGTCTTAAGCTCGGGCCCCCTGGGCGGTTCT
GATAACGAGTAATCGTTAATCCGCAAATAACGTAAAAACCCGCTTCGGCGGGTTTTTTTATGGGGGGAGT
TTAGGGAAAGAGCATTTGTCAGAATATTTAAGGGCGCCTGTCACTTTGCTTGATATATGAGAATTATTTA
ACCTTATAAATGAGAAAAAAGCAACGCACTTTAAATAAGATACGTTGCTTTTTCGATTGATGAACACCTA
TAATTAAACTATTCATCTATTATTTATGATTTTTTGTATATACAATATTTCTAGTTTGTTAAAGAGAATT
AAGAAAATAAATCTCGAAAATAATAAAGGGAAAATCAGTTTTTGATATCAAAATTATACATGTCAACGAT
AATACAAAATATAATACAAACTATAAGATGTTATCAGTATTTATTATGCATTTAGAATAAATTTTGTGTC
GCCCTTAATTGTGAGCGGATAACAATTACGAGCTTCATGCACAGTGAAATCATGAAAAATTTATTTGCTT
TGTGAGCGGATAACAATTATAATATGTGGAATTGTGAGCGCTCACAATTCCACAACGGTTTCCCTCTAGA
AATAATTTTGTTTAACTTTTAGGAGATAAAACATATGCACCACCATCATCATCATTCTTCCGGCCGTGAA
AATCTGTACTTCCAAGGCATGACGGAGTACAAACTGGTGGTTGTCGGTGCGGGCGATGTTGGCAAAAGCG
CGCTGACGATTCAATTGATCCAAAACCACTTTGTCGACGAATACGACCCGACCATTGAGGATTCGTACCG
TAAGCAGGTTGTCATCGATGGTGAGACTTGTCTGTTGGACATCCTGGACACCGCAGGCCAAGAAGAGTAT
AGCGCCATGCGTGATCAGTACATGCGTACCGGTGAGGGCTTTCTGTGCGTGTTCGCGATCAACAATACCA
AAAGCTTCGAGGACATTCACCACTATCGTGAGCAAATCAAGCGCGTTAAAGATAGCGAAGATGTGCCGAT
GGTGCTGGTTGGTAACAAATGTGATCTGCCAAGCCGCACCGTGGACACCAAGCAGGCCCAGGATCTGGCG
CGTAGCTATGGTATTCCGTTTATTGAAACGAGCGCTAAAACCCGTCAGGGTGTCGACGACGCATTCTATA
CGCTGGTACGCGAAATCCGCAAGCACAAGGAGAAGTAACTCGAGCCCCAAGGGCGACACCCCCTAATTAG
CCCGGGCGAAAGGCCCAGTCTTTCGACTGAGCCTTTCGTTTTATTTGATGCCTGGCAGTTCCCTACTCTC
GCATGGGGAGTCCCCACACTACCATCGGCGCTACGGCGTTTCACTTCTGAGTTCGGCATGGGGTCAGGTG
GGACCACCGCGCTACTGCCGCCAGGCAAACAAGGGGTGTTATGAGCCATATTCAGGTATAAATGGGCTCG
CGATAATGTTCAGAATTGGTTAATTGGTTGTAACACTGACCCCTATTTGTTTATTTTTCTAAATACATTC
AAATATGTATCCGCTCATGAGACAATAACCCTGATAAATGCTTCAATAATATTGAAAAAGGAAGAATATG
AGCCATATTCAACGGGAAACGTCGAGGCCGCGATTAAATTCCAACATGGATGCTGATTTATATGGGTATA
AATGGGCTCGCGATAATGTCGGGCAATCAGGTGCGACAATCTATCGCTTGTATGGGAAGCCCGATGCGCC
AGAGTTGTTTCTGAAACATGGCAAAGGTAGCGTTGCCAATGATGTTACAGATGAGATGGTCAGACTAAAC
TGGCTGACGGAATTTATGCCACTTCCGACCATCAAGCATTTTATCCGTACTCCTGATGATGCATGGTTAC
TCACCACTGCGATCCCCGGAAAAACAGCGTTCCAGGTATTAGAAGAATATCCTGATTCAGGTGAAAATAT
TGTTGATGCGCTGGCAGTGTTCCTGCGCCGGTTGCACTCGATTCCTGTTTGTAATTGTCCTTTTAACAGC
GATCGCGTATTTCGCCTCGCTCAGGCGCAATCACGAATGAATAACGGTTTGGTTGATGCGAGTGATTTTG
ATGACGAGCGTAATGGCTGGCCTGTTGAACAAGTCTGGAAAGAAATGCATAAACTTTTGCCATTCTCACC
GGATTCAGTCGTCACTCATGGTGATTTCTCACTTGATAACCTTATTTTTGACGAGGGGAAATTAATAGGT
TGTATTGATGTTGGACGAGTCGGAATCGCAGACCGATACCAGGATCTTGCCATCCTATGGAACTGCCTCG
GTGAGTTTTCTCCTTCATTACAGAAACGGCTTTTTCAAAAATATGGTATTGATAATCCTGATATGAATAA
ATTGCAATTTCATTTGATGCTCGATGAGTTTTTCTAAGCGGCGCGCCATCGAATGGCGCAAAACCTTTCG
CGGTATGGCATGATAGCGCCCGGAAGAGAGTCAATTCAGGGTGGTGAATATGAAACCAGTAACGTTATAC
GATGTCGCAGAGTATGCCGGTGTCTCTTATCAGACCGTTTCCCGCGTGGTGAACCAGGCCAGCCACGTTT
CTGCGAAAACGCGGGAAAAAGTGGAAGCGGCGATGGCGGAGCTGAATTACATTCCCAACCGCGTGGCACA
ACAACTGGCGGGCAAACAGTCGTTGCTGATTGGCGTTGCCACCTCCAGTCTGGCCCTGCACGCGCCGTCG
CAAATTGTCGCGGCGATTAAATCTCGCGCCGATCAACTGGGTGCCAGCGTGGTGGTGTCGATGGTAGAAC
GAAGCGGCGTCGAAGCCTGTAAAGCGGCGGTGCACAATCTTCTCGCGCAACGCGTCAGTGGGCTGATCAT
TAACTATCCGCTGGATGACCAGGATGCCATTGCTGTGGAAGCTGCCTGCACTAATGTTCCGGCGTTATTT
CTTGATGTCTCTGACCAGACACCCATCAACAGTATTATTTTCTCCCATGAGGACGGTACGCGACTGGGCG
TGGAGCATCTGGTCGCATTGGGTCACCAGCAAATCGCGCTGTTAGCGGGCCCATTAAGTTCTGTCTCGGC
GCGTCTGCGTCTGGCTGGCTGGCATAAATATCTCACTCGCAATCAAATTCAGCCGATAGCGGAACGGGAA
GGCGACTGGAGTGCCATGTCCGGTTTTCAACAAACCATGCAAATGCTGAATGAGGGCATCGTTCCCACTG
CGATGCTGGTTGCCAACGATCAGATGGCGCTGGGCGCAATGCGCGCCATTACCGAGTCCGGGCTGCGCGT
TGGTGCGGATATCTCGGTAGTGGGATACGACGATACCGAAGATAGCTCATGTTATATCCCGCCGTTAACC
ACCATCAAACAGGATTTTCGCCTGCTGGGGCAAACCAGCGTGGACCGCTTGCTGCAACTCTCTCAGGGCC
AGGCGGTGAAGGGCAATCAGCTGTTGCCAGTCTCACTGGTGAAAAGAAAAACCACCCTGGCGCCCAATAC
GCAAACCGCCTCTCCCCGCGCGTTGGCCGATTCATTAATGCAGCTGGCACGACAGGTTTCCCGACTGGAA
AGCGGGCAGTGACTCATGAC
Features (pLannotate 1.2.2; 14 found; start..end, strand, type, name):
     78..666     +  rep_origin     ori: high-copy-number ColE1/pMB1/pBR322/pUC origin of replication
    891..908     +  terminator     rrnB T2 terminator (fragment): transcription terminator T2 from the E. coli rrnB gene
    933..952     -  CDS            lacZα (fragment): LacZα fragment of β-galactosidase; lacZ fragment
   1409..1425    +  protein_bind   lac operator: The lac repressor binds to the lac operator to inhibit transcription in E. coli. This inhibition can be relieved by adding lactose or isopropyl-β-D-thiogalactopyranoside (IPTG). lac repressor encoded by lacI
   1470..1486    +  protein_bind   lac operator: The lac repressor binds to the lac operator to inhibit transcription in E. coli. This inhibition can be relieved by adding lactose or isopropyl-β-D-thiogalactopyranoside (IPTG). lac repressor encoded by lacI
   1500..1519    +  protein_bind   lac operator (symmetric): The lac repressor binds to the lac operator to inhibit transcription in E. coli. This inhibition can be relieved by adding lactose or isopropyl-β-D-thiogalactopyranoside (IPTG). The symmetric lac operator was optimized for tight binding of lac repressor. lac repressor encoded by lacI
   1629..2135    +  CDS            KRAS (fragment): RASK_MELGA - Experimental evidence at protein level: Swiss-Prot protein existence level 1. Ras proteins bind GDP/GTP and possess intrinsic GTPase activity. Plays an important role in the regulation of cell proliferation. May play a role in promoting oncogenic events by inducing transcriptional silencing of tumor suppressor genes (TSGs). From Meleagris gallopavo (Wild turkey).
   2177..2217    -  terminator     rrnB T1 terminator (fragment): transcription terminator T1 from the E. coli rrnB gene
   2219..2334    -  ncRNA          5S rRNA: Accession: RF00001 - 5S ribosomal RNA
   2365..2389    +  CDS            KanR (fragment): aminoglycoside phosphotransferase; aph(3')-Ia; confers resistance to kanamycin in bacteria or G418 (Geneticin®) in eukaryotes
   2419..2515    +  promoter       AmpR promoter (fragment): bla
   2518..3327    +  CDS            KanR: aminoglycoside phosphotransferase; aph(3')-Ia; confers resistance to kanamycin in bacteria or G418 (Geneticin®) in eukaryotes
   3336..3409    +  promoter       lacI promoter (fragment): lacI
   3410..4489    +  CDS            lacI: LACI_ECOLI - Experimental evidence at protein level: Swiss-Prot protein existence level 1. Repressor of the lactose operon. Binds allolactose as an inducer. From Escherichia coli (strain K12).
