[The description below was written by a language model from this plasmid's Addgene catalogue record and pLannotate feature annotations shown in this document.]
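Description:
pDNA2.0 6H-TEV-KRAS G13D is a 4.5 kb bacterial expression plasmid built on the commercial pDNA2.0 backbone from ATUM, designed to produce a truncated, oncogenic form of human KRAS in E. coli. It replicates from a high-copy ColE1/pUC-type origin and is selected with kanamycin through an aph(3')-Ia (KanR) gene that appears to be driven by a fragment of the bla (AmpR) promoter. The backbone also carries its own lacI repressor gene with a lacI promoter fragment.

The payload is a 507 bp coding sequence for KRAS residues 1–169, carrying the glycine 13 to aspartic acid substitution, a common cancer-associated activating mutation. The automated annotation matches this region to a turkey KRAS orthologue, which reflects the high conservation of Ras proteins; the catalogue entry specifies the human gene. Expression is recorded as driven by a T5 promoter. The feature table does not annotate the promoter itself, but it does show three lac operator sites, one of them the tight-binding symmetric version, just upstream of the coding region. Together with the plasmid-encoded LacI, this arrangement should keep transcription repressed until lactose or IPTG is added. Because T5 promoters are recognised by the host RNA polymerase, no T7 polymerase strain is needed. rrnB-derived terminator fragments lie downstream of the insert and elsewhere in the backbone.

The protein is made with an N-terminal 6xHis tag followed by a TEV protease site, both supplied by the backbone. The tag allows metal-affinity purification and can then be removed with TEV protease. The construct is suited to preparing recombinant KRAS G13D for biochemical and structural studies of KRAS mutants.
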