Addgene plasmid #111851: pDNA2.0 6H-TEV-KRAS G13D
Purpose: Expresses activated human KRAS G13D (amino acids 1 - 169) in E. coli with amino terminal 6xHIS tag that can be removed with TEV protease.
Depositing lab: Kenneth Westover. Depositing organization: University of Texas Southwestern Medical Center. Publication: Biochemical and Structural Analysis of Common Cancer-Associated KRAS Mutations. Hunter JC, Manandhar A, Carrasco MA, Gurbani D, Gondi S, Westover KD. Mol Cancer Res. 2015 Sep;13(9):1325-35. doi: 10.1158/1541-7786.MCR-15-0203. Epub 2015 Jun 2. PubMed 26037647.
Backbone
  Vector backbone: pDNA2.0
  Backbone manufacturer: ATUM
  Backbone size w/o insert (bp): 3939
  Total vector size (bp): 4500
  Modifications to backbone: None
  Vector type: Bacterial Expression
Growth in bacteria
  Bacterial resistance: Kanamycin, 50 μg/mL
  Growth temperature: 37°C
  Growth strain: DH5alpha
  Copy number: Unknown
Gene/Insert
  Gene/Insert name: KRAS G13D (alt name: Kirsten ras oncogene G13D)
  Species: H. sapiens (human)
  Insert size (bp): 507
  Mutation: Changed Glycine 13 to Aspartic Acid
  Entrez Gene: KRAS (a.k.a. 'C-K-RAS, C-K-RAS, CFC2, K-RAS2A, K-RAS2B, K-RAS4A, K-RAS4B, K-Ras, K-Ras 2, KI-RAS, KRAS1, KRAS2, NS, NS3, OES, RALD, RASK2, c-Ki-ras, c-Ki-ras2)
  Promoter: T5
  Tag / fusion protein: 6xHis-tag (N terminal on backbone); TEV protease cleavage sequence (N terminal on backbone)
  Cloning method: Gibson Cloning
  Sequencing primers: 5′ GGAATTGTGAGCGCTCACAA; 3′ GAACTGCCAGGCATCAAATAAAA
Terms and licenses: Academic/Nonprofit Terms; Industry Terms: Not Available to Industry
How to cite: pDNA2.0 6H-TEV-KRAS G13D was a gift from Kenneth Westover (Addgene plasmid # 111851 ; http://n2t.net/addgene:111851 ; RRID:Addgene_111851)
